>Addgene plasmid #109795 | pHH0103_RPA2_RPA-C | addgene full sequence | sequence record 213646 | Addgene NGS Result
TTGACAATTAATCATCGGCTCGTATAATGTGTGGAATTGTGAGCGGATAACAATTTCACACAGGAAACAG
CCAGTCCGTTTAGGTGTTTTCACGAGCACTTCACCAACAAGGACCATAGATTATGAAAATCGAAGAACAC
CATCACCATCACCATTCCAGCGGTAAGCTTATGTCCCCTATACTAGGTTATTGGAAAATTAAGGGCCTTG
TGCAACCCACTCGACTTCTTTTGGAATATCTTGAAGAAAAATATGAAGAGCATTTGTATGAGCGCGATGA
AGGTGATAAATGGCGAAACAAAAAGTTTGAATTGGGTTTGGAGTTTCCCAATCTTCCTTATTATATTGAT
GGTGATGTTAAATTAACACAGTCTATGGCCATCATACGTTATATAGCTGACAAGCACAACATGTTGGGTG
GTTGTCCAAAAGAGCGTGCAGAGATTTCAATGCTTGAAGGAGCGGTTTTGGATATTAGATACGGTGTTTC
GAGAATTGCATATAGTAAAGACTTTGAAACTCTCAAAGTTGATTTTCTTAGCAAGCTACCTGAAATGCTG
AAAATGTTCGAAGATCGTTTATGTCATAAAACATATTTAAATGGTGATCATGTAACCCATCCTGACTTCA
TGTTGTATGACGCTCTTGATGTTGTTTTATACATGGACCCAATGTGCCTGGATGCGTTCCCAAAATTAGT
TTGTTTTAAAAAACGTATTGAAGCTATCCCACAAATTGATAAGTACTTGAAATCCAGCAAGTATATAGCA
TGGCCTTTGCAGGGCTGGCAAGCCACGTTTGGTGGTGGCGACCATCCTCCAAAATCGGATCTGGAAGTTC
TGTTCCAGGGGCCCCTGTCCAGCGGTCTGGTTCCGCGTGGTTCCGGTACCGCGGCCCAGCCGGCCGCAAA
CGGTCTGACGGTTGCGCAGAACCAAGTACTGAACCTGATTAAGGCGTGCCCACGTCCGGAGGGCCTGAAT
TTCCAGGATCTGAAAAACCAGCTGAAACACATGTCTGTGTCCTCTATCAAACAGGCCGTCGACTTCCTGA
GCAACGAAGGTCACATCTACTCTACTGTTGACGATGACCATTTTAAATCCACCGATGCTGAAGCGGCCGC
ATA
[142 nt withheld, positions 1124-1265]
C
[98 nt withheld, positions 1267-1364]
AGTTTGTACTGGTGACGAAACTCAGTGTCTAGCTAGAGTGGC
[149 nt withheld, positions 1407-1555]
T
[41 nt withheld, positions 1557-1597]
T
[62 nt withheld, positions 1599-1660]
A
[35 nt withheld, positions 1662-1696]
CCTCCCTCAATCGGTTGAATGTCGCCCTTTTGTCTTTGGCGCTGGTAAACCATATGAA
[86 nt withheld, positions 1755-1840]
T
[54 nt withheld, positions 1842-1895]
CTAGCGCCGCCCTATACCTTGTCTGCCTCCCCGCGTTGCGTCGCGGTGCATGGAGCCGGGCCACCTCGAC
CTGAATGGAAGCCGGCGGCACCTCGCTAACGGATTCACCACTCCAAGAATTGGAGCCAATCAATTCTTGC
GGAGAACTGTGAATGCGCAAACCAACCCTTGGCAGAACATATCCATCGCGTCCGCCATCTCCAGCAGCCG
CACGCGGCGCATCTCGGGCAGCGTTGGGTCCTGGCCACGGGTGCGCATGATCGTGCTCCTGTCGTTGAGG
ACCCGGCTAGGCTGGCGGGGTTGCCTTACTGGTTAGCAGAATGAATCACCGATACGCGAGCGAACGTGAA
GCGACTGCTGCTGCAAAACGTCTGCGACCTGAGCAACAACATGAATGGTCTTCGGTTTCCGTGTTTCGTA
AAGTCTGGAAACGCGGAAGTCAGCGCCCTGCACCATTATGTTCCGGATCTGCATCGCAGGATGCTGCTGG
CTACCCTGTGGAACACCTACATCTGTATTAACGAAGCGCTGGCATTGACCCTGAGTGATTTTTCTCTGGT
CCCGCCGCATCCATACCGCCAGTTGTTTACCCTCACAACGTTCCAGTAACCGGGCATGTTCATCATCAGT
AACCCGTATCGTGAGCATCCTCTCTCGTTTCATCGGTATCATTACCCCCATGAACAGAAATCCCCCTTAC
ACGGAGGCATCAGTGACCAAACAGGAAAAAACCGCCCTTAACATGGCCCGCTTTATCAGAAGCCAGACAT
TAACGCTTCTGGAGAAACTCAACGAGCTGGACGCGGATGAACAGGCAGACATCTGTGAATCGCTTCACGA
CCACGCTGATGAGCTTTACCGCAGGATCCGCGAAATTGTAAGCGTTAATATTTTGTTAAAATTCGCGTTA
AATTTTTGTTAAATCAGCTCATTTTTTAACCAATAGGCCGAAATCGGCAAAATCCCTTATAAATCAAAAG
AATAGACCGAGATAGGGT
[37 nt withheld, positions 2894-2930]
AAAGAACGTGGACTCCAACGTCAAAGG
[49 nt withheld, positions 2958-3006]
T
[91 nt withheld, positions 3008-3098]
G
[124 nt withheld, positions 3100-3223]
CGCGGATCCTGCCTCGCGCGTTTCGGTGATGACGGTGAAAACCTCTGACACATGCAGCTCCCGGAGACGG
TCACAGCTTGTCTGTAAGCGGATGCCGGGAGCAGACAAGCCCGTCAGGGCGCGTCAGCGGGTGTTGGCGG
GTGTCGGGGCGCAGCCATGACCCAGTCACGTAGCGATAGCGGAGTGTATACTGGCTTAACTATGCGGCAT
CAGAGCAGATTGTACTGAGAGTGCACCATATGCGGTGTGAAATACCGCACAGATGCGTAAGGAGAAAATA
CCGCATCAGGCGCTCTTCCGCTTCCTCGCTCACTGACTCGCTGCGCTCGGTCGTTCGGCTGCGGCGAGCG
GTATCAGCTCACTCAAAGGCGGTAATACGGTTATCCACAGAATCAGGGGATAACGCAGGAAAGAACATGT
GAGCAAAAGGCCAGCAAAAGGCCAGGAACCGTAAAAAGGCCGCGTTGCTGGCGTTTTTCCATAGGCTCCG
CCCCCCTGACGAGCATCACAAAAATCGACGCTCAAGTCAGAGGTGGCGAAACCCGACAGGACTATAAAGA
TACCAGGGTTTCCCCCTGGAAGCTCCCTCGTGCGCTCTCCTGTTCCGACCCTGCCGCTTACCGGATACCT
GTCCGCCTTTCTCCCTTCGGGAAGCGTGGCGCTTTCTCATAGCTCACGCTGTAGGTATCTCAGTTCGGTG
TAGGTCGTTCGCTCCAAGCTGGGCTGTGTGCACGAACCCCCCGTTCAGCCCGACCGCTGCGCCTTATCCG
GTAACTATCGTCTTGAGTCCAACCCGGTAAGACACGACTTATCGCCACTGGCAGCAGCCACTGGTAACAG
GATTAGCAGAGCGAGGTATGTAGGCGGTGCTACAGAGTTCTTGAAGTGGTGGCCTAACTACGGCTACACT
AGAAGGACAGTATTTGGTATCTGCGCTCTGCTGAAGCCAGTTACCTTCGGAAAAAGAGTTGGTAGCTCTT
GATCCGGCAAACAAACCACCGCTGGTAGCGGTGGTTTTTTTGTTTGCAAGCAGCAGATTACGCGCAGAAA
AAAAGGATCTCAAGAAGATCCTTTGATCTTTTCTACGGGGTCTGACGCTCAGTGGAACGAAAACTCACGT
TAAGGGATTTTGGTCATGAGATTATCAAAAAGGATCTTCACCTAGATCCTTTTAAATTAAAAATGAAGTT
TTAAATCAATCTAAAGTATATATGAGTAAACTTGGTCTGACAGTTACCAATGCTTAATCAGTGAGGCACC
TATCTCAGCGATCTGTCTATTTCGTTCATCCATAGTTGCCTGACTCCCCGTCGTGTAGATAACTACGATA
CGGGAGGGCTTACCATCTGGCCCCAGTGCTGCAATGATACCGCGAGACCCACGCTCACCGGCTCCAGATT
TATCAGCAATAAACCAGCCAGCCGGAAGGGCCGAGCGCAGAAGTGGTCCTGCAACTTTATCCGCCTCCAT
CCAGTCTATTAATTGTTGCCGGGAAGCTAGAGTAAGTAGTTCGCCAGTTAATAGTTTGCGCAACGTTGTT
GCCATTGCTGCAGGCATCGTGGTGTCACGCTCGTCGTTTGGTATGGCTTCATTCAGCTCCGGTTCCCAAC
GATCAAGGCGAGTTACATGATCCCCCATGTTGTGCAAAAAAGCGGTTAGCTCCTTCGGTCCTCCGATCGT
TGTCAGAAGTAAGTTGGCCGCAGTGTTATCACTCATGGTTATGGCAGCACTGCATAATTCTCTTACTGTC
ATGCCATCCGTAAGATGCTTTTCTGTGACTGGTGAGTACTCAACCAAGTCATTCTGAGAATAGTGTATGC
GGCGACCGAGTTGCTCTTGCCCGGCGTCAACACGGGATAATACCGCGCCACATAGCAGAACTTTAAAAGT
GCTCATCATTGGAAAACGTTCTTCGGGGCGAAAACTCTCAAGGATCTTACCGCTGTTGAGATCCAGTTCG
ATGTAACCCACTCGTGCACCCAACTGATCTTCAGCATCTTTTACTTTCACCAGCGTTTCTGGGTGAGCAA
AAACAGGAAGGCAAAATGCCGCAAAAAAGGGAATAAGGGCGACACGGAAATGTTGAATACTCATACTCTT
CCTTTTTCAATATTATTGAAGCATTTATCAGGGTTATTGTCTCATGAGCGGATACATATTTGAATGTATT
TAGAAAAATAAACAAATAGGGGTTCCGCGCACATTTCCCCGAAAAGTGCCACCTGACGTCTAAGAAACCA
TTATTATCATGACATTAACCTATAAAAATAGGCGTATCACGAGGCCCTTTCGTCTTCAAGAATTCCCGAC
ACCATCGAATGGTGCAAAACCTTTCGCGGTATGGCATGATAGCGCCCGGAAGAGAGTCAATTCAGGGTGG
TGAATGTGAAACCAGTAACGTTATACGATGTCGCAGAGTATGCCGGTGTCTCTTATCAGACCGTTTCCCG
CGTGGTGAACCAGGCCAGCCACGTTTCTGCGAAAACGCGGGAAAAAGTGGAAGCGGCGATGGCGGAGCTG
AATTACATTCCCAACCGCGTGGCACAACAACTGGCGGGCAAACAGTCGTTGCTGATTGGCGTTGCCACCT
CCAGTCTGGCCCTGCACGCGCCGTCGCAAATTGTCGCGGCGATTAAATCTCGCGCCGATCAACTGGGTGC
CAGCGTGGTGGTGTCGATGGTAGAACGAAGCGGCGTCGAAGCCTGTAAAGCGGCGGTGCACAATCTTCTC
GCGCAACGCGTCAGTGGGCTGATCATTAACTATCCGCTGGATGACCAGGATGCCATTGCTGTGGAAGCTG
CCTGCACTAATGTTCCGGCGTTATTTCTTGATGTCTCTGACCAGACACCCATCAACAGTATTATTTTCTC
CCATGAAGACGGTACGCGACTGGGCGTGGAGCATCTGGTCGCATTGGGTCACCAGCAAATCGCGCTGTTA
GCGGGCCCATTAAGTTCTGTCTCGGCGCGTCTGCGTCTGGCTGGCTGGCATAAATATCTCACTCGCAATC
AAATTCAGCCGATAGCGGAACGGGAAGGCGACTGGAGTGCCATGTCCGGTTTTCAACAAACCATGCAAAT
GCTGAATGAGGGCATCGTTCCCACTGCGATGCTGGTTGCCAACGATCAGATGGCGCTGGGCGCAATGCGC
GCCATTACCGAGTCCGGGCTGCGCGTTGGTGCGGATATCTCGGTAGTGGGATACGACGATACCGAAGACA
GCTCATGTTATATCCCGCCGTTAACCACCATCAAACAGGATTTTCGCCTGCTGGGGCAAACCAGCGTGGA
CCGCTTGCTGCAACTCTCTCAGGGCCAGGCGGTGAAGGGCAATCAGCTGTTGCCCGTCTCACTGGTGAAA
AGAAAAACCACCCTGGCGCCCAATACGCAAACCGCCTCTCCCCGCGCGTTGGCCGATTCATTAATGCAGC
TGGCACGACAGGTTTCCCGACTGGAAAGCGGGCAGTGAGCGCAACGCAATTAATGTAAGTTAGCTCACTC
ATTAGGCACAATTCTCATGTTTGACAGCTTATCATCGACTGCACGGTGCACCAATGCTTCTGGCGTCAGG
CAGCCATCGGAAGCTGTGGTATGGCTGTGCAGGTCGTAAATCACTGCATAATTCGTGTCGCTCAAGGCGC
ACTCCCGTTCTGGATAATGTTTTTTGCGCCGACATCATAACGGTTCTGGCAAATATTCTGAAATGAGCTG
Features (pLannotate 1.2.2; 21 found; start..end, strand, type, name):
      1..29      +  promoter       tac promoter: strong E. coli promoter; hybrid between the trp and lac UV5 promoters
     37..53      +  protein_bind   lac operator: The lac repressor binds to the lac operator to inhibit transcription in E. coli. This inhibition can be relieved by adding lactose or isopropyl-β-D-thiogalactopyranoside (IPTG). lac repressor encoded by lacI
    138..155     +  CDS            6xHis: 6xHis affinity tag
    171..824     +  CDS            GST26_SCHJA: Experimental evidence at protein level: Swiss-Prot protein existence level 1. GST isoenzymes appear to play a central role in the parasite detoxification system. Other functions are also suspected including a role in increasing the solubility of haematin in the parasite gut. From Schistosoma japonicum (Blood fluke).
    885..1112    +  CDS            RPA2 (fragment): RFA2_HUMAN - Also known as REPA2, RPA32, RPA34. Experimental evidence at protein level: Swiss-Prot protein existence level 1. As part of the heterotrimeric replication protein A complex (RPA/RP-A), binds and stabilizes single-stranded DNA intermediates, that form during DNA replication or upon DNA stress. It prevents their reannealing and in parallel, recruits and activates different proteins and complexes involved in DNA metabolism. Thereby, it plays an essential role both in DNA replication and the cellular response to DNA damage. In the cellular response to DNA damage, the RPA complex contr
   1128..1175    +  terminator     fd terminator (sequence withheld): central terminator from bacteriophage fd (Otsuka and Kunisawa, 1982)
   1180..1392    +  CDS            M13 gene III (fragment) (sequence partly withheld): pIII; III; minor coat protein
   1407..1877    +  CDS            M13 gene III (fragment) (sequence partly withheld): pIII; III; minor coat protein
   1899..1969    +  CDS            TcR (fragment): tetracycline efflux protein; tet; confers resistance to tetracycline
   2211..2591    -  CDS            YPB1_ECOLX: Protein predicted: Swiss-Prot protein existence level 4. From Escherichia coli.
   2608..2759    +  CDS            rop (fragment): Rop protein, which maintains plasmids at low copy number; rop
   2795..3223    -  rep_origin     f1 ori (sequence partly withheld): f1 bacteriophage origin of replication; arrow indicates direction of (+) strand synthesis
   3232..3271    +  CDS            rop (fragment): Rop protein, which maintains plasmids at low copy number; rop
   3373..3513    +  misc_feature   bom: basis of mobility region from pBR322
   3699..4286    -  rep_origin     ori: high-copy-number ColE1/pMB1/pBR322/pUC origin of replication
   4457..5317    -  CDS            AmpR: β-lactamase; bla; confers resistance to ampicillin, carbenicillin, and related antibiotics
   5318..5422    -  promoter       AmpR promoter: bla
   5531..5608    +  promoter       lacIq promoter: lacI (mutant); In the lacIq allele, a single base change in the promoter boosts expression of the lacI gene about 10-fold.
   5609..6691    +  CDS            lacI: lac repressor; lacI; The lac repressor binds to the lac operator to inhibit transcription in E. coli. This inhibition can be relieved by adding lactose or isopropyl-β-D-thiogalactopyranoside (IPTG).
   6704..6725    +  protein_bind   CAP binding site: CAP binding activates transcription in the presence of cAMP. E. coli catabolite activator protein
   6744..6761    +  promoter       tet promoter (fragment): E. coli promoter for tetracycline efflux protein gene
