[The description below was written by a language model from this plasmid's Addgene catalogue record and pLannotate feature annotations shown in this document.]
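Description:
pHH0103_RPA2_RPA-C is a bacterial expression plasmid built on the pHH0103 backbone for producing and purifying a fragment of human RPA2, the 32 kDa subunit of the single-stranded-DNA-binding replication protein A complex. The name refers to the RPA-C domain. The annotated RPA2 segment is short (a little over 200 nt), which fits a single isolated domain rather than the full-length protein. The insert was cloned between SfiI and NotI sites.

Expression is driven by the strong hybrid tac promoter, followed by a lac operator. The plasmid carries its own lacI gene under the lacIq promoter, so transcription is repressed until it is induced with IPTG. The open reading frame starts with a 6xHis tag, continues through Schistosoma japonicum glutathione S-transferase, and ends with the RPA2 fragment. This gives a His-GST N-terminal fusion that can be purified on either nickel or glutathione resin and can aid solubility. A bacteriophage fd terminator lies just downstream of the insert.

The plasmid replicates from a ColE1/pBR322-type origin with the bom region and is selected with ampicillin through the β-lactamase gene. The rop annotations are only fragments interrupted by the f1 origin, and the catalogue lists the plasmid as low copy. Fragments of M13 gene III after the terminator, the f1 origin and remnants of the tetracycline resistance gene suggest the backbone derives from a phagemid display vector, though the record does not say so. These pieces do not appear to be part of the expressed fusion. The construct belongs to a large collection of domain expression plasmids from a survey of high-affinity ligands for peptide recognition modules.
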