Addgene plasmid #109795: pHH0103_RPA2_RPA-C
Purpose: Protein expression and purification of RPA2_RPA-C
Depositing lab: Sachdev Sidhu. Depositing organization: University of Toronto. Publication: Large-scale survey and database of high affinity ligands for peptide recognition modules. Teyra J, Kelil A, Jain S, Helmy M, Jajodia R, Hooda Y, Gu J, D'Cruz AA, Nicholson SE, Min J, Sudol M, Kim PM, Bader GD, Sidhu SS. Mol Syst Biol. 2020 Dec;16(12):e9310. doi: 10.15252/msb.20199310. PubMed 33438817.
Backbone
  Vector backbone: pHH0103
  Vector type: Bacterial Expression
Growth in bacteria
  Bacterial resistance: Ampicillin, 100 μg/mL
  Growth temperature: 37°C
  Growth strain: DH5alpha
  Copy number: Low Copy
Gene/Insert
  Gene/Insert name: RPA2_RPA-C
  Species: H. sapiens (human)
  Entrez Gene: RPA2 (a.k.a. REPA2, RP-A p32, RP-A p34, RPA32)
  Cloning method: Restriction Enzyme; 5′ cloning site Sfi1 (unknown if destroyed); 3′ cloning site Not1 (unknown if destroyed)
Terms and licenses: Academic/Nonprofit Terms; Industry Terms: Not Available to Industry
How to cite: pHH0103_RPA2_RPA-C was a gift from Sachdev Sidhu (Addgene plasmid # 109795 ; http://n2t.net/addgene:109795 ; RRID:Addgene_109795)
