>Addgene plasmid #109795 | pHH0103_RPA2_RPA-C | depositor partial sequence | sequence record 206747 | pHH0103_RPA2_RPA-C sequence 228 bps
GGCCCAGCCGGCCGCAAACGGTCTGACGGTTGCGCAGAACCAAGTACTGAACCTGATTAAGGCGTGCCCA
CGTCCGGAGGGCCTGAATTTCCAGGATCTGAAAAACCAGCTGAAACACATGTCTGTGTCCTCTATCAAAC
AGGCCGTCGACTTCCTGAGCAACGAAGGTCACATCTACTCTACTGTTGACGATGACCATTTTAAATCCAC
CGATGCTGAAGCGGCCGC
